>Addgene plasmid #128881 | pMV48 | addgene full sequence | sequence record 254188 | Addgene NGS Result
TGGCGAAAGGGGGATGTGCTGCAAGGCGATTAAGTTGGGTAACGCCAGGGTTTTCCCAGTCACGACGTTG
TAAAACGACGGCCAGTGAATTCGAGCTCGGTACCTCGCGAATGCATCTAGATATCGGATCCCGGTCTCGT
ATGTCATTATCAATACTGCCATTTCAAAGAATACGTAAATAATTAATAGTAGTGATTTTCCTAACTTTAT
TTAGTCAAAAAATTAGCCTTTTAATTCTGCTGTAACCCGTACATGCCCAAAATAGGGGGCGGGTTACACA
GAATATATAACATCGTAGGTGTCTGGGTGAACAGTTTATTCCTGGCATCCACTAAATATAATGGAGCCCG
CTTTTTAAGCTGGCATCCAGAAAAAAAAAGAATCCCAGCACCAAAATATTGTTTTCTTCACCAACCATCA
GTTCATAGGTCCATTCTCTTAGCGCAACTACAGAGAACAGGGGCACAAACAGGCAAAAAACGGGCACAAC
CTCAATGGAGTGATGCAACCTGCCTGGAGTAAATGATGACACAAGGCAATTGACCCACGCATGTATCTAT
CTCATTTTCTTACACCTTCTATTACCTTCTGCTCTCTCTGATTTGGAAAAAGCTGAAAAAAAAGGTTGAA
ACCAGTTCCCTGAAATTATTCCCCTACTTGACTAATAAGTATATAAAGACGGTAGGTATTGATTGTAATT
CTGTAAATCTATTTCTTAAACTTCTTAAATTCTACTTTTATAGTTAGTCTTTTTTTTAGTTTTAAAACAC
CAAGAACTTAGTTTCGAATAAACACACATAAACAAACAAAGAACAGAGACCGGGCCCGTCGACTGCAGAG
GCCTGCATGCAAGCTTGGCGTAATCATGGTCATAGCTGTTTCCTGTGTGAAATTGTTATCCGCTCACAAT
TCCACACAACATACGAGCCGGAAGCATAAAGTGTAAAGCCTGGGGTGCCTAATGAGTGAGCTAACTCACA
TTAATTGCGTTGCGCTCACTGCCCGCTTTCCAGTCGGGAAACCTGTCGTGCCAGCTGCATTAATGAATCG
GCCAACGCGCGGGGAGAGGCGGTTTGCGTATTGGGCGCTCTTCCGCTTCCTCGCTCACTGACTCGCTGCG
CTCGGTCGTTCGGCTGCGGCGAGCGGTATCAGCTCACTCAAAGGCGGTAATACGGTTATCCACAGAATCA
GGGGATAACGCAGGAAAGAACATGTGAGCAAAAGGCCAGCAAAAGGCCAGGAACCGTAAAAAGGCCGCGT
TGCTGGCGTTTTTCCATAGGCTCCGCCCCCCTGACGAGCATCACAAAAATCGACGCTCAAGTCAGAGGTG
GCGAAACCCGACAGGACTATAAAGATACCAGGCGTTTCCCCCTGGAAGCTCCCTCGTGCGCTCTCCTGTT
CCGACCCTGCCGCTTACCGGATACCTGTCCGCCTTTCTCCCTTCGGGAAGCGTGGCGCTTTCTCATAGCT
CACGCTGTAGGTATCTCAGTTCGGTGTAGGTCGTTCGCTCCAAGCTGGGCTGTGTGCACGAACCCCCCGT
TCAGCCCGACCGCTGCGCCTTATCCGGTAACTATCGTCTTGAGTCCAACCCGGTAAGACACGACTTATCG
CCACTGGCAGCAGCCACTGGTAACAGGATTAGCAGAGCGAGGTATGTAGGCGGTGCTACAGAGTTCTTGA
AGTGGTGGCCTAACTACGGCTACACTAGAAGAACAGTATTTGGTATCTGCGCTCTGCTGAAGCCAGTTAC
CTTCGGAAAAAGAGTTGGTAGCTCTTGATCCGGCAAACAAACCACCGCTGGTAGCGGTGGTTTTTTTGTT
TGCAAGCAGCAGATTACGCGCAGAAAAAAAGGATCTCAAGAAGATCCTTTGATCTTTTCTACGGGGTCTG
ACGCTCAGTGGAACGAAAACTCACGTTAAGGGATTTTGGTCATGAGATTATCAAAAAGGATCTTCACCTA
GATCCTTTTAAATTAAAAATGAAGTTTTAAATCAATCTAAAGTATATATGAGTAAACTTGGTCTGACAGT
TACCAATGCTTAATCAGTGAGGCACCTATCTCAGCGATCTGTCTATTTCGTTCATCCATAGTTGCCTGAC
TCCCCGTCGTGTAGATAACTACGATACGGGAGGGCTTACCATCTGGCCCCAGTGCTGCAATGATACCGCG
AGATCCACGCTCACCGGCTCCAGATTTATCAGCAATAAACCAGCCAGCCGGAAGGGCCGAGCGCAGAAGT
GGTCCTGCAACTTTATCCGCCTCCATCCAGTCTATTAATTGTTGCCGGGAAGCTAGAGTAAGTAGTTCGC
CAGTTAATAGTTTGCGCAACGTTGTTGCCATTGCTACAGGCATCGTGGTGTCACGCTCGTCGTTTGGTAT
GGCTTCATTCAGCTCCGGTTCCCAACGATCAAGGCGAGTTACATGATCCCCCATGTTGTGCAAAAAAGCG
GTTAGCTCCTTCGGTCCTCCGATCGTTGTCAGAAGTAAGTTGGCCGCAGTGTTATCACTCATGGTTATGG
CAGCACTGCATAATTCTCTTACTGTCATGCCATCCGTAAGATGCTTTTCTGTGACTGGTGAGTACTCAAC
CAAGTCATTCTGAGAATAGTGTATGCGGCGACCGAGTTGCTCTTGCCCGGCGTCAATACGGGATAATACC
GCGCCACATAGCAGAACTTTAAAAGTGCTCATCATTGGAAAACGTTCTTCGGGGCGAAAACTCTCAAGGA
TCTTACCGCTGTTGAGATCCAGTTCGATGTAACCCACTCGTGCACCCAACTGATCTTCAGCATCTTTTAC
TTTCACCAGCGTTTCTGGGTGAGCAAAAACAGGAAGGCAAAATGCCGCAAAAAAGGGAATAAGGGCGACA
CGGAAATGTTGAATACTCATACTCTTCCTTTTTCAATATTATTGAAGCATTTATCAGGGTTATTGTCTCA
TGAGCGGATACATATTTGAATGTATTTAGAAAAATAAACAAATAGGGGTTCCGCGCACATTTCCCCGAAA
AGTGCCACCTGACGTCTAAGAAACCATTATTATCATGACATTAACCTATAAAAATAGGCGTATCACGAGG
CCCTTTCGTCTCGCGCGTTTCGGTGATGACGGTGAAAACCTCTGACACATGCAGCTCCCGGAGACGGTCA
CAGCTTGTCTGTAAGCGGATGCCGGGAGCAGACAAGCCCGTCAGGGCGCGTCAGCGGGTGTTGGCGGGTG
TCGGGGCTGGCTTAACTATGCGGCATCAGAGCAGATTGTACTGAGAGTGCACCATATGCGGTGTGAAATA
CCGCACAGATGCGTAAGGAGAAAATACCGCATCAGGCGCCATTCGCCATTCAGGCTGCGCAACTGTTGGG
AAGGGCGATCGGTGCGGGCCTCTTCGCTATTACGCCAGC
Features (pLannotate 1.2.2; 11 found; start..end, strand, type, name):
    144..810     +  promoter       GAP promoter: S. cerevisiae TDH3; promoter for glyceraldehyde-3-phosphate dehydrogenase
    893..909     -  protein_bind   lac operator: The lac repressor binds to the lac operator to inhibit transcription in E. coli. This inhibition can be relieved by adding lactose or isopropyl-β-D-thiogalactopyranoside (IPTG). lac repressor encoded by lacI
    917..947     -  promoter       lac promoter: promoter for the E. coli lac operon
    962..983     -  protein_bind   CAP binding site: CAP binding activates transcription in the presence of cAMP. E. coli catabolite activator protein
    996..1088    -  CDS            lacI (fragment): lac repressor; lacI; The lac repressor binds to the lac operator to inhibit transcription in E. coli. This inhibition can be relieved by adding lactose or isopropyl-β-D-thiogalactopyranoside (IPTG).
   1271..1859    -  rep_origin     ori: high-copy-number ColE1/pMB1/pBR322/pUC origin of replication
   2030..2890    -  CDS            AmpR: β-lactamase; bla; confers resistance to ampicillin, carbenicillin, and related antibiotics
   2891..2995    -  promoter       AmpR promoter: bla
   3090..3125    +  CDS            rop (fragment): Rop protein, which maintains plasmids at low copy number; rop
   3227..3326    +  misc_feature   bom (fragment): basis of mobility region from pBR322
   3332..90      -  CDS            lacZα (fragment) (across the origin): LacZα fragment of β-galactosidase; lacZ fragment
