[The description below was written by a language model from this plasmid's Addgene catalogue record and pLannotate feature annotations shown in this document.]
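Description:
pMV48 is a small (about 3.4 kb) part-donor plasmid from the COSPLAY toolbox, a modular system for combinatorial assembly of yeast expression plasmids. It is built on pUC57BsaI, a pUC57-derived cloning backbone, and is maintained only in E. coli. The feature table shows a high-copy ColE1/pUC-type origin and the β-lactamase gene with its own promoter for ampicillin selection. It also shows the usual pUC remnants: the lac promoter, lac operator and CAP binding site, a split lacZα fragment, and short fragments of lacI, rop and bom. These are leftovers of the backbone rather than functional parts of the design. No yeast origin, centromere or auxotrophic marker is annotated, so the plasmid is not itself a yeast-replicating or yeast-selectable vector despite its "yeast expression" classification.

The payload is the Saccharomyces cerevisiae TDH3 (glyceraldehyde-3-phosphate dehydrogenase, also called GAP) promoter. This is a strong constitutive promoter widely used to drive high-level gene expression in budding yeast. The insert is about 675 bp and was introduced into the backbone by MEGAWHOP whole-plasmid PCR cloning, flanked by defined four-nucleotide junction sequences. Those junctions designate it as a "position 2" module, that is, the promoter slot in the assembly order. The backbone name and the four-base flanks suggest release by a type IIS enzyme such as BsaI for Golden Gate-style ordered ligation with modules from other positions, but the restriction sites are not annotated in the feature table. The typical use is as a promoter building block when constructing custom yeast expression plasmids that need strong constitutive transcription of a downstream coding module.
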