Addgene plasmid #128881: pMV48
Purpose: Position 2 module- Tdh3 promoter
Depositing lab: Gilles Charvin. Depositing organization: Institut de Genetique et de Biologie Moleculaire et Cellulaire (IGBMC). Publication: COSPLAY: An expandable toolbox for combinatorial and swift generation of expression plasmids in yeast. Goulev Y, Matifas A, Heyer V, Reina-San-Martin B, Charvin G. PLoS One. 2019 Aug 28;14(8):e0220694. doi: 10.1371/journal.pone.0220694. eCollection 2019. PubMed 31461461.
Backbone
  Vector backbone: pUC57BsaI
  Backbone size w/o insert (bp): 2724
  Total vector size (bp): 3399
  Modifications to backbone: Insertion of TATG-Tdh3p-GAAC by MEGAWHOP
  Vector type: Yeast Expression, Synthetic Biology
Growth in bacteria
  Bacterial resistance: Ampicillin, 100 μg/mL
  Growth temperature: 37°C
  Growth strain: DH5alpha
  Copy number: Unknown
Gene/Insert
  Gene/Insert name: Tdh3 promoter
  Species: S. cerevisiae (budding yeast)
  Insert size (bp): 675
Terms and licenses: Academic/Nonprofit Terms; Industry Terms: Not Available to Industry
Depositor comments: Please visit https://www.biorxiv.org/content/10.1101/630277v1 for BioRxiv preprint.
How to cite: pMV48 was a gift from Gilles Charvin (Addgene plasmid # 128881 ; http://n2t.net/addgene:128881 ; RRID:Addgene_128881)
